>Addgene plasmid #222534 | pPB-cT3G-cERP2-HMGB1 | addgene full sequence | sequence record 442525 | Addgene NGS Result
TCACCTCGAGTTTACTCCCTATCAGTGATAGAGAACGTATGAAGAGTTTACTCCCTATCAGTGATAGAGA
ACGTATGCAGACTTTACTCCCTATCAGTGATAGAGAACGTATAAGGAGTTTACTCCCTATCAGTGATAGA
GAACGTATGACCAGTTTACTCCCTATCAGTGATAGAGAACGTATCTACAGTTTACTCCCTATCAGTGATA
GAGAACGTATATCCAGTTTACTCCCTATCAGTGATAGAGAACGTATAAGCTTGCCTATATAAGCAGAGCT
CGTTTAGTGAACCGTCAGATCGCCTGGAGACGCCATCCACGCTGTTTTGACCTCCATAGAAGACACCGGG
ACCGATCCAGCCTACCACAAGTTTGTACAAAACAGTTGGCATGGGCACAGGAGATCCTAAGAAGCCGAGA
GGCAAAATGTCATCATATGCATTTTTTGTGCAAACTTGTCGGGAGGAGCATAAGAAGAAGCACCCAGATG
CTTCAGTCAACTTCTCAGAGTTTTCTAAGAAGTGCTCAGAGAGGTGGAAGACCATGTCTGCTAAAGAGAA
AGGAAAATTTGAAGATATGGCAAAGGCGGACAAGGCCCGTTATGAAAGAGAAATGAAAACCTATATCCCT
CCCAAAGGGGAGACAAAAAAGAAGTTCAAGGATCCCAATGCACCCAAGAGGCCTCCTTCGGCCTTCTTCC
TCTTCTGCTCTGAGTATCGCCCAAAAATCAAAGGAGAACATCCTGGCCTGTCCATTGGTGATGTTGCGAA
GAAACTGGGAGAGATGTGGAATAACACTGCTGCAGATGACAAGCAGCCTTATGAAAAGAAGGCTGCGAAG
CTGAAGGAAAAATACGAAAAGGATATTGCTGCATATCGAGCTAAAGGAAAGCCTGATGCAGCAAAAAAGG
GAGTTGTCAAGGCTGAAAAAAGCAAGAAAAAGAAGGAAGAGGAGGAAGATGAGGAAGATGAAGAGGATGA
GGAGGAGGAGGAAGATGAAGAAGATGAAGATGAAGAAGAGGATGATGATGATGAATACCCAACTTTCTTG
TACAAAGTGGTATACCCATACGATGTTCCAGATTACGCTTAGTAATGAGAAATACTCAGAAGATGTCACT
CACCATAGTCCGCAGTGAAAGATAAATGATCGGCAGTGGTGAACGCAGATAGTTTTAGAGCTAGAAATAG
CAAGTAGGCCACTGAGCAAGAACTATGAATGAGATCTTTAGACATATTGCGGCCGCTTTCTCCGCGATCC
AGACATGATAAGATACATTGATGAGTTTGGACAAACCAAAACTAGAATGCAGTGAAAAAAATGCCTTATT
TGTGAAATTTGTGATGCTATTGCCTTATTTGTAACCATTATAAGCTGCAATAAACAAGTTATCTATAACA
AGAAAATATATATATAATAAGTTATCACGTAAGTAGAACATGAAATAACAATATAATTATCGTATGAGTT
AAATCTTAAAAGTCACGTAAAAGATAATCATGCGTCATTTTGACTCACGCGGTCGTTATAGTTCAAAATC
AGTGACACTTACCGCATTGACAAGCACGCCTCACGGGAGCTCCAAGCGGCGACTGAGATGTCCTAAATGC
ACAGCGACGGATTCGCGCTATTTAGAAAGAGAGAGCAATATTTCAAGAATGCATGCGTCAATTTTACGCA
GACTATCTTTCTAGGGTTAAGAATTCACTGGCCGTCGTTTTACAACGTCGTGACTGGGAAAACCCTGGCG
TTACCCAACTTAATCGCCTTGCAGCACATCCCCCTTTCGCCAGCTGGCGTAATAGCGAAGAGGCCCGCAC
CGATCGCCCTTCCCAACAGTTGCGCAGCCTGAATGGCGAATGGCGCCTGATGCGGTATTTTCTCCTTACG
CATCTGTGCGGTATTTCACACCGCATATGGTGCACTCTCAGTACAATCTGCTCTGATGCCGCATAGTTAA
GCCAGCCCCGACACCCGCCAACACCCGCTGACGCGCCCTGACGGGCTTGTCTGCTCCCGGCATCCGCTTA
CAGACAAGCTGTGACCATGTCTCCGGGAGCTGCATGTGTCAGAGGTTTTCACCGTCATCACCGAAACACG
CGAGTTCGAAAGGGCCTCGTGATACGCCTATTTTTATAGGTTAATGTCATGATAATAATGGTTTCTTAGA
CGTCAGGTGGCACTTTTCGGGGAAATGTGCGCGGAACCCCTATTTGTTTATTTTTCTAAATACATTCAAA
TATGTATCCGCTCATGAGACAATAACCCTGATAAATGCTTCAATAATATTGAAAAAGGAAGAGTATGAGT
ATTCAACATTTCCGTGTCGCCCTTATTCCCTTTTTTGCGGCATTTTGCCTTCCTGTTTTTGCTCACCCAG
AAACGCTGGTGAAAGTAAAAGATGCTGAAGATCAGTTGGGTGCACGAGTGGGTTACATCGAACTGGATCT
CAACAGCGGTAAGATCCTTGAGAGTTTTCGCCCCGAAGAACGTTTTCCAATGATGAGCACTTTTAAAGTT
CTGCTATGTGGCGCGGTATTATCCCGTATTGACGCCGGGCAAGAGCAACTCGGTCGCCGCATACACTATT
CTCAGAATGACTTGGTTGAGTACTCACCAGTCACAGAAAAGCATCTTACGGATGGCATGACAGTAAGAGA
ATTATGCAGTGCTGCCATAACCATGAGTGATAACACTGCGGCCAACTTACTTCTGACAACGATCGGAGGA
CCGAAGGAGCTAACCGCTTTTTTGCACAACATGGGGGATCATGTAACTCGCCTTGATCGTTGGGAACCGG
AGCTGAATGAAGCCATACCAAACGACGAGCGTGACACCACGATGCCTGTAGCAATGGCAACAACGTTGCG
CAAACTATTAACTGGCGAACTACTTACTCTAGCTTCCCGGCAACAATTAATAGACTGGATGGAGGCGGAT
AAAGTTGCAGGACCACTTCTGCGCTCGGCCCTTCCGGCTGGCTGGTTTATTGCTGATAAATCTGGAGCCG
GTGAGCGTGGTTCACGCGGTATCATTGCAGCACTGGGGCCAGATGGTAAGCCCTCCCGTATCGTAGTTAT
CTACACGACGGGGAGTCAGGCAACTATGGATGAACGAAATAGACAGATCGCTGAGATAGGTGCCTCACTG
ATTAAGCATTGGTAACTGTCAGACCAAGTTTACTCATATATACTTTAGATTGATTTAAAACTTCATTTTT
AATTTAAAAGGATCTAGGTGAAGATCCTTTTTGATAATCTCATGACCAAAATCCCTTAACGTGAGTTTTC
GTTCCACTGAGCGTCAGACCCCGTAGAAAAGATCAAAGGATCTTCTTGAGATCCTTTTTTTCTGCGCGTA
ATCTGCTGCTTGCAAACAAAAAAACCACCGCTACCAGCGGTGGTTTGTTTGCCGGATCAAGAGCTACCAA
CTCTTTTTCCGAAGGTAACTGGCTTCAGCAGAGCGCAGATACCAAATACTGTTCTTCTAGTGTAGCCGTA
GTTAGGCCACCACTTCAAGAACTCTGTAGCACCGCCTACATACCTCGCTCTGCTAATCCTGTTACCAGTG
GCTGCTGCCAGTGGCGATAAGTCGTGTCTTACCGGGTTGGACTCAAGACGATAGTTACCGGATAAGGCGC
AGCGGTCGGGCTGAACGGGGGGTTCGTGCACACAGCCCAGCTTGGAGCGAACGACCTACACCGAACTGAG
ATACCTACAGCGTGAGCTATGAGAAAGCGCCACGCTTCCCGAAGGGAGAAAGGCGGACAGGTATCCGGTA
AGCGGCAGGGTCGGAACAGGAGAGCGCACGAGGGAGCTTCCAGGGGGAAACGCCTGGTATCTTTATAGTC
CTGTCGGGTTTCGCCACCTCTGACTTGAGCGTCGATTTTTGTGATGCTCGTCAGGGGGGCGGAGCCTATG
GAAAAACGCCAGCAACGCGGCCTTTTTACGGTTCCTGGCCTTTTGCTGGCCTTTTGCTCACATGTTCTTT
CCTGCGTTATCCCCTGATTCTGTGGATAACCGTATTACCGCCTTTGAGTGAGCTGATACCGCTCGCCGCA
GCCGAACGACCGAGCGCAGCGAGTCAGTGAGCGAGGAAGCGGATGAGCGCCCAATACGCAAACCGCCTCT
CACCGCGCGTTGGCCGATTCATTAATGCAGCTGGCACGACAGGTTTCCCGACTGGAAAGCGGGCAGTGAG
CGCAACGCAAACCGCCTCTCCCCGCGCGTTGGCCGATTCATTAATGCAGCTGGCACGACAGGTTTCCCGA
CTGGAAAGCGGGCAGTGAGCGCAACGCAATTAATGTGAGTTAGCTCACTCATTAGGCACCCCAGGCTTTA
CACTTTATGCTTCCGGCTCGTATGTTGTGTGGAATTGTGAGCGGATAACAATTTCACACAGGAAACAGCT
ATGACCATGATTACGCCAAGGTCGACTTAACCCTAGAAAGATAATCATATTGTGACGTACGTTAAAGATA
ATCATGCGTAAAATTGACGCATGTGTTTTATCGGTCTGTATATCGAGGTTTATTTATTAATTTGAATAGA
TATTAAGTTTTATTATATTTACACTTACATACTAATAATAAATTCAACAAACAATTTATTTATGTTTATT
TATTTATTAAAAAAAAACAAAAACTCAAAATTTCTTCTATAAAGTAACAAAACTTTTAGCAGTGAAAAAA
ATGCTTTATTTGTGAAATTTGTGATGCTATTGCTTTATTTGTAACCATTATAAGCTGCAATAAACAAGTT
AACAACAACAATTGCATTCATTTTATGTTTCAGGTTCAGGGGGAGGTGTGGGAGGTTTTTTAAAGCAAGT
AAAACCTCTACAAATGTGGTATGGCTGATTATGATCCTCTGGAGATTCATGCGCCAGGTTTTCTGGTCAT
GCACCACGTTCGTGGGCCCTCAGGAACCTCCACGTCAGCGGTAACTGTGAAGCCCAGTCGCTCGTAAAAA
GGAAGATTCCGGGGAGCACTGGTTTCGAGGAACGCCGGCACGCCAGCCCGTTCCGCGGCCTCAACACCAG
GAAGAACGACAGCGCTTCCCAAACCTTTACCTTGGTGATCTGGGCTGACACCGACAGTGGCAAGAAACCA
CGCAGGCTCCTTTGGTCTATGAGGAGCCAGCAAGCCCTCCATTTGCTGTTGTGCCGCCAACCTACTCCCT
GACAGCTCGGCCATCCGCGGACCTATTTCCGCGAACACTGCGCCGGCTTCGACGCTTTCCGGAGTAGTCC
AGACCGCAACTGCGGCACCATCGTCCGCAACCCAAACTTTACCAATGTCCAGACCCACGCGCGTAAGAAA
CAGCTCTTGCAACTCAGTTACCCTCTCTATGTGTCTGTCCGGATCTACGGTATGGCGGGTCGCTGGATAA
TCTGCAAATGCTGCGGCAAGTGTTCGGACAGCCCGTGGTACATCGTCACGGGTAGCGAGCCTAACAGTGG
GCTTATATTCCGTCATGGGGCCGGGGTTCTCCTCCACGTCGCCGGCCTGCTTCAGCAGGCTGAAGTTGGT
GGCGCCGCTGCCCCCGGGGAGCATGTCAAGGTCAAAATCGTCAAGAGCGTCAGCAGGCAGCATATCAAGG
TCAAAGTCGTCAAGGGCATCGGCTGGGAGCATGTCTAAGTCAAAATCGTCAAGGGCGTCGGTCGGCCCGC
CGCTTTCGCACTTTAGCTGTTTCTCCAGGCCACATATGATTAGTTCCAGGCCGAAAAGGAAGGCAGGTTC
GGCTCCCTGCCGGTCGAACAGCTCAATTGCTTGTTTCAGAAGTGGGGGCATAGAATCGGTGGTAGGTGTC
TCTCTTTCCTCTTTTGCTACTTGATGCTCCTGTTCCTCCAATACGCAGCCCAGTGTAAAGTGGCCCACGG
CGGACAGAGCGTACAGTGCGTTCTCCAGGGAGAAGCCTTGCTGACACAGGAACGCGAGCTGATTTTCCAG
GGTTTCGTACTGTTTCTCTGTTGGGCGGGTGCCGAGATGCACTTTAGCCCCGTCACGATGTGAGAGGAGA
GCACAGCGGTATGACTTGGCGTTGTTCCGCAGAAAGTCTTGCCATGACTCGCCTTCCAGGGGGCAGGAGT
GGGTATGATGCCTGTCCAGCATCTCGATTGGCAGGGCATCGAGCAGGGCCCGCTTGTTCTTCACGTGCCA
GTACAGGGTAGGCTGCTCAACTCCCAGCTTTTGAGCGAGTTTCCTTGTCGTCAGGCCTTCGATACCGACT
CCATTGAGTAATTCCAGAGCAGAGTTTATGACTTTGCTCTTGTCCAGTCTAGACATCTTATCGTCATCGT
CTTTGTAATCCATGGTGGCGGATCCCGCGTCACGACACCTGTGTTCTGGCGGCAAACCCGTTGCGAAAAA
GAACGTTCACGGCGACTACTGCACTTATATACGGTTCTCCCCCACCCTCGGGAAAAAGGCGGAGCCAGTA
CACGACATCACTTTCCCAGTTTACCCCGCGCCACCTTCTCTAGGCACCGGTTCAATTGCCGACCCCTCCC
CCCAACTTCTCGGGCACTGTGGGCCATGTGCGCTCTGCCCCATGGTAATAGCCATGACTAATACGTAGAT
GTACTGCCAAGTAGGAAAGTGCCATAAGGTCATGTACTGGGCATAATGCCAGGCGGGCCATTTACCGTCA
TTGACGTCAATAGGGGGCGTACTTGGCATATGATACACTTGATGTACTGCCAAGTGGGCAGTTTACCGTA
AATACTCCACCCATTGACGTCAATGGAAAGTGCCTATTGGCGTTACTATGGGAACATACGTCATTATTGA
CGTCAATGGGCGGGGGTCGTTGGGCGGTCAGCCAGGCGGGCCATTTACCGTAAGTTATGTAACGCGGAAC
TCCATATATGGGCTATGAACTAATGACCCCGTAATTGATTACTATTAATAACTAGTCAATAATCAATGTC
ATAAGCTCTAATCGCATAATCGAGCTAAGAGCGATTAATATGCTTAGCTAGCTTAGCTAAGCTAGATTTC
TCTATTCTCCCACAATATATAGCAGCTATTAGCTTAGCAGTCCGAATACGATCGTCCACGATCCATAAGC
GTAACACATTTGAGTAGCGACTGACGGGCACCGGAGCCACTCGAGTGGAATTA
Features (pLannotate 1.2.2; 26 found; start..end, strand, type, name):
      8..256     +  promoter       TRE3GV promoter (fragment): 3rd-generation Tet-responsive promoter that can be activated by binding of Tet-On® 3G, optimized for retroviral and lentiviral vectors
    263..304     +  promoter       tight TRE promoter (fragment): Tet-responsive promoter PTight, consisting of seven tet operator sequences followed by the minimal CMV promoter
    391..936     +  CDS            HMGB1 (fragment): HMGB1_HORSE - Also known as HMG1. Experimental evidence at protein level: Swiss-Prot protein existence level 1. In the extracellular compartment (following either active secretion or passive release) involved in regulation of the inflammatory response. Fully reduced HGMB1 (which subsequently gets oxidized after release) in association with CXCL12 mediates the recruitment of inflammatory cells during the initial phase of tissue injury; the CXCL12:HMGB1 complex triggers CXCR4 homodimerization. Induces the migration of monocyte-derived immature dendritic cells and seems to regulate adhesive and m
   1037..1061    -  protein_bind   attB2: mutant version of attB; recombination site for the Gateway® BP reaction BP Clonase™
   1063..1091    +  CDS            3xHA (fragment): three tandem HA epitope tags
   1129..1151    +  promoter       SNR52 promoter (fragment): promoter for the S. cerevisiae small nucleolar RNA gene SNR52
   1172..1195    +  misc_RNA       gRNA scaffold (fragment): guide RNA scaffold for the Streptococcus pyogenes CRISPR/Cas9 system
   1256..1390    -  polyA_signal   SV40 poly(A) signal: SV40 polyadenylation signal
   1703..1860    +  CDS            lacZα (fragment): LacZα fragment of β-galactosidase; lacZ fragment
   1866..1965    -  misc_feature   bom (fragment): basis of mobility region from pBR322
   2069..2104    -  CDS            rop (fragment): Rop protein, which maintains plasmids at low copy number; rop
   2200..2304    +  promoter       AmpR promoter: bla
   2305..3165    +  CDS            AmpR: β-lactamase; bla; confers resistance to ampicillin, carbenicillin, and related antibiotics
   3336..3924    +  rep_origin     ori: high-copy-number ColE1/pMB1/pBR322/pUC origin of replication
   4107..4199    +  CDS            lacI (fragment): lac repressor; lacI; The lac repressor binds to the lac operator to inhibit transcription in E. coli. This inhibition can be relieved by adding lactose or isopropyl-β-D-thiogalactopyranoside (IPTG).
   4205..4288    +  CDS            lacI (fragment): lac repressor; lacI; The lac repressor binds to the lac operator to inhibit transcription in E. coli. This inhibition can be relieved by adding lactose or isopropyl-β-D-thiogalactopyranoside (IPTG).
   4301..4322    +  protein_bind   CAP binding site: CAP binding activates transcription in the presence of cAMP. E. coli catabolite activator protein
   4337..4367    +  promoter       lac promoter: promoter for the E. coli lac operon
   4375..4391    +  protein_bind   lac operator: The lac repressor binds to the lac operator to inhibit transcription in E. coli. This inhibition can be relieved by adding lactose or isopropyl-β-D-thiogalactopyranoside (IPTG). lac repressor encoded by lacI
   4679..4760    -  polyA_signal   SV40 poly(A) signal: SV40 polyadenylation signal
   4783..4866    -  CDS            large T antigen (fragment): large T antigen from SV40 (simian virus 40)
   4880..5476    -  CDS            pac: PUAC_STRAD - Protein predicted: Swiss-Prot protein existence level 4. Detoxification of puromycin. From Streptomyces alboniger.
   5549..5659    -  CDS            VP48: 3 tandem repeats of the minimal activation domain of herpes simplex virus VP16 (Cheng et al., 2013)
   5589..6286    -  CDS            rtTA3 (fragment): reverse tetracycline transactivator 3 activates expression from Tet-responsive promoters in the presence of doxycycline
   6339..6550    -  promoter       EF-1α core promoter: core promoter for human elongation factor EF-1α
   6551..6930    -  enhancer       CMV enhancer: human cytomegalovirus immediate early enhancer
