[The description below was written by a language model from this plasmid's Addgene catalogue record and pLannotate feature annotations shown in this document.]
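Description:
pPB-cT3G-cERP2-HMGB1 is a mammalian expression plasmid built on the pPB-cT3G-cERP2 backbone and described as a PiggyBac transposon vector, meaning its cargo is intended to be integrated into the host genome by co-supplied PiggyBac transposase. The automated feature table does not annotate the transposon terminal repeats, so their positions cannot be confirmed from the record. In bacteria the 7.1 kb plasmid replicates from a high-copy ColE1/pUC-type origin and is selected through the AmpR β-lactamase gene. The scattered lacZα, lacI, lac promoter/operator, bom and rop fragments are cloning-vector remnants.

The payload is an all-in-one Tet-On system made of two divergently oriented units. In the forward orientation, a third-generation Tet-responsive promoter (TRE3G-type tet operator repeats with a minimal promoter) drives the human HMGB1 coding sequence, which was introduced by Gateway cloning. An attB2 site sits just downstream of the insert, and the unit ends in an SV40 polyadenylation signal. The tool matched the insert to horse HMGB1, which reflects the strong conservation of this protein rather than a different species of origin. The short hits to 3xHA, the SNR52 promoter and gRNA scaffold downstream of the insert are fragmentary and are probably spurious or linker-derived, so the record does not support a functional tag.

On the opposite strand, a CMV enhancer fused to the EF-1α core promoter drives a reverse tetracycline transactivator (rtTA3-type, with VP16-derived activation repeats), followed by the puromycin N-acetyltransferase gene and a second SV40 poly(A). How the two coding sequences are linked is not annotated. Puromycin selects stable integrants, and adding doxycycline lets rtTA activate HMGB1 expression. The associated work concerns inducing meiosis from human pluripotent stem cells.
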