Addgene plasmid #222534: pPB-cT3G-cERP2-HMGB1
Purpose: PiggyBac transposon plasmid for doxycycline inducible expression of HMGB1
Depositing lab: George Church. Depositing organization: Harvard Medical School. Publication: Induction of Meiosis from Human Pluripotent Stem Cells. Pierson Smela M, Adams J, Ma C, Breimann L, Widocki U, Shioda T, Church GM. bioRxiv 2024.05.31.596483 10.1101/2024.05.31.596483.
Backbone
  Vector backbone: pPB-cT3G-cERP2
  Vector type: Mammalian Expression
  Selectable markers: Puromycin
Growth in bacteria
  Bacterial resistance: Ampicillin, 100 μg/mL
  Growth temperature: 37°C
  Growth strain: DH5alpha
  Copy number: High Copy
Gene/Insert
  Gene/Insert name: HMGB1
  Species: H. sapiens (human)
  Entrez Gene: HMGB1 (a.k.a. HMG-1, HMG1, HMG3, SBP-1)
  Cloning method: Gateway Cloning
Terms and licenses: Academic/Nonprofit Terms; Industry Terms: Not Available to Industry
Depositor comments: Please visit https://doi.org/10.1101/2024.05.31.596483 for bioRxiv preprint.
How to cite: pPB-cT3G-cERP2-HMGB1 was a gift from George Church (Addgene plasmid # 222534 ; http://n2t.net/addgene:222534 ; RRID:Addgene_222534)
